>Addgene plasmid #209500 | EC70129 | addgene full sequence | sequence record 413839 | Addgene NGS Result
CTAAATTGTAAGCGTTAATATTTTGTTAAAATTCGCGTTAAATTTTTGTTAAATCAGCTCATTTTTTAAC
CAATAGGCCGAAATCGGCAAAATCCCTTATAAATCAAAAGAATAGACCGAGATAGGGTTGAGTGGCCGCT
ACAGGGCGCTCCCATTCGCCATTCAGGCTGCGCAACTGTTGGGAAGGGCGTTTCGGTGCGGGCCTCTTCG
CTATTACGCCAGCTGGCGAAAGGGGGATGTGCTGCAAGGCGATTAAGTTGGGTAACGCCAGGGTTTTCCC
AGTCACGACGTTGTAAAACGACGGCCAGTGAGCGCGACGTAATACGACTCACTATAGGGCGAATTGGCGG
AAGGCCGTCAAGGCCGCATTCTGTGAAGACAAACTACATGAATCCAAACCACACGGAGTTCAAATTCCCA
CAGATTAAGGCTCGTCCGTCGCACAAGGTAATGTGTGAATATTATATCTGTCGTGCAAAATTGCCTGGCC
TGCACAATTGCTGTTATAGTTGGCGGCAGGGAGAGTTTTAACATTGACTAGCGTGCTGATAATTTGTGAG
AAATAATAATTGACAAGTAGATACTGACATTTGAGAAGAGCTTCTGAACTGTTATTAGTAACAAAAATGG
AAAGCTGATGCACGGAAAAAGGAAAGAAAAAGCCATACTTTTTTTTAGGTAGGAAAAGAAAAAGCCATAC
GAGACTGATGTCTCTCAGATGGGCCGGGATCTGTCTATCTAGCAGGCAGCAGCCCACCAACCTCACGGGC
CAGCAATTACGAGTCCTTCTAAAAGCTCCCGCCGAGGGGCGCTGGCGCTGCTGTGCAGCAGCACGTCTAA
CATTAGTCCCACCTCGCCAGTTTACAGGGAGCAGAACCAGCTTATAAGCGGAGGCGCGGCACCAAGAAGC
ACCAGTGGTCTAGTGGTAGAATAGTACCCTGCCACGGTACAGACCCGGGTTCGATTCCCGGCTGGAAATA
ATTTCTACTAAGTGTAGATTGAGACCGCAGCTGGCACGACAGGTTTGCCGACTGGAAAGCGGGCAGTGAG
CGCAACGCAATTAATGTGAGTTAGCTCACTCATTAGGCACCCCAGGCTTTACACTTTATGCTTCCGGCTC
GTATGTTGTGTGGAATTGTGAGCGGATAACAATTTCACACAGGAAACAGCTATGACCATGATTACGCCAA
GCTTGCATGCCTGCAGGTCGACTCTAGAGGATCCCCGGGTACCGAGCTCGAATTCACTGGCCGTCGTTTT
ACAACGTCGTGACTGGGAAAACCCTGGCGTTACCCAACTTAATCGCCTTGCAGCACATCCCCCTTTCGCC
AGCTGGCGTAATAGCGAAGAGGCCCGCACCGATCGCCCTTCCCAACAGTTGCGCAGCCTGAATGGCGAAT
GGCGCCTGATGCGGTATTTTCTCCTTACGCATCTGTGCGGTATTTCACACCGCATATGGTGCACTCTCAG
TACAATCTGCTCTGATGCCGCATAGTTAAGCCAGCCCCGACACCCGCCAACACCCGCTGACGCGCCCTGA
CGGGCTTGTCTGCTCCCGGCATCCGCTTACAGACAAGCTGTGACGGTCTCATAATTTCTACTAAGTGTAG
ATTTTTTTTTACTTGTCTTCCTGGGCCTCATGGGCCTTCCGCTCACTGCCCGCTTTCCAGTCGGGAAACC
TGTCGTGCCAGCTGCATTAACATGGTCATAGCTGTTTCCTTGCGTATTGGGCGCTCTCCGCTTCCTCGCT
CACTGACTCGCTGCGCTCGGTCGTTCGGGTAAAGCCTGGGGTGCCTAATGAGCAAAAGGCCAGCAAAAGG
CCAGGAACCGTAAAAAGGCCGCGTTGCTGGCGTTTTTCCATAGGCTCCGCCCCCCTGACGAGCATCACAA
AAATCGACGCTCAAGTCAGAGGTGGCGAAACCCGACAGGACTATAAAGATACCAGGCGTTTCCCCCTGGA
AGCTCCCTCGTGCGCTCTCCTGTTCCGACCCTGCCGCTTACCGGATACCTGTCCGCCTTTCTCCCTTCGG
GAAGCGTGGCGCTTTCTCATAGCTCACGCTGTAGGTATCTCAGTTCGGTGTAGGTCGTTCGCTCCAAGCT
GGGCTGTGTGCACGAACCCCCCGTTCAGCCCGACCGCTGCGCCTTATCCGGTAACTATCGTCTTGAGTCC
AACCCGGTAAGACACGACTTATCGCCACTGGCAGCAGCCACTGGTAACAGGATTAGCAGAGCGAGGTATG
TAGGCGGTGCTACAGAGTTCTTGAAGTGGTGGCCTAACTACGGCTACACTAGAAGAACAGTATTTGGTAT
CTGCGCTCTGCTGAAGCCAGTTACCTTCGGAAAAAGAGTTGGTAGCTCTTGATCCGGCAAACAAACCACC
GCTGGTAGCGGTGGTTTTTTTGTTTGCAAGCAGCAGATTACGCGCAGAAAAAAAGGATCTCAAGAAGATC
CTTTGATCTTTTCTACGGGGTCTGACGCTCAGTGGAACGAAAACTCACGTTAAGGGATTTTGGTCATGAG
ATTATCAAAAAGGATCTTCACCTAGATCCTTTTAAATTAAAAATGAAGTTTTAAATCAATCTAAAGTATA
TATGAGTAAACTTGGTCTGACAGTTACCAATGCTTAATCAGTGAGGCACCTATCTCAGCGATCTGTCTAT
TTCGTTCATCCATAGTTGCCTGACTCCCCGTCGTGTAGATAACTACGATACGGGAGGGCTTACCATCTGG
CCCCAGTGCTGCAATGATACCGCGAGAACCACGCTCACCGGCTCCAGATTTATCAGCAATAAACCAGCCA
GCCGGAAGGGCCGAGCGCAGAAGTGGTCCTGCAACTTTATCCGCCTCCATCCAGTCTATTAATTGTTGCC
GGGAAGCTAGAGTAAGTAGTTCGCCAGTTAATAGTTTGCGCAACGTTGTTGCCATTGCTACAGGCATCGT
GGTGTCACGCTCGTCGTTTGGTATGGCTTCATTCAGCTCCGGTTCCCAACGATCAAGGCGAGTTACATGA
TCCCCCATGTTGTGCAAAAAAGCGGTTAGCTCCTTCGGTCCTCCGATCGTTGTCAGAAGTAAGTTGGCCG
CAGTGTTATCACTCATGGTTATGGCAGCACTGCATAATTCTCTTACTGTCATGCCATCCGTAAGATGCTT
TTCTGTGACTGGTGAGTACTCAACCAAGTCATTCTGAGAATAGTGTATGCGGCGACCGAGTTGCTCTTGC
CCGGCGTCAATACGGGATAATACCGCGCCACATAGCAGAACTTTAAAAGTGCTCATCATTGGAAAACGTT
CTTCGGGGCGAAAACTCTCAAGGATCTTACCGCTGTTGAGATCCAGTTCGATGTAACCCACTCGTGCACC
CAACTGATCTTCAGCATCTTTTACTTTCACCAGCGTTTCTGGGTGAGCAAAAACAGGAAGGCAAAATGCC
GCAAAAAAGGGAATAAGGGCGACACGGAAATGTTGAATACTCATACTCTTCCTTTTTCAATATTATTGAA
GCATTTATCAGGGTTATTGTCTCATGAGCGGATACATATTTGAATGTATTTAGAAAAATAAACAAATAGG
GGTTCCGCGCACATTTCCCCGAAAAGTGCCAC
Features (pLannotate 1.2.2; 17 found; start..end, strand, type, name):
      3..134     -  rep_origin     M13 ori (fragment): M13 bacteriophage origin of replication; arrow indicates direction of (+) strand synthesis
    155..311     -  CDS            lacZα (fragment): LacZα fragment of β-galactosidase; lacZ fragment
    320..338     +  promoter       T7 promoter: promoter for bacteriophage T7 RNA polymerase
    349..450     +  CDS            ASK1 (fragment): KSG1_ARATH - Also known as SK11 Experimental evidence at protein level: Swiss-Prot protein existence level 1. May mediate extracellular signals to regulate transcription in differentiating cells. From Arabidopsis thaliana (Mouse-ear cress).
    911..974     +  ncRNA          tRNA: Accession: RF00005 - tRNA
   1007..1049    +  CDS            lacI (fragment): lac repressor; lacI; The lac repressor binds to the lac operator to inhibit transcription in E. coli. This inhibition can be relieved by adding lactose or isopropyl-β-D-thiogalactopyranoside (IPTG).
   1062..1083    +  protein_bind   CAP binding site: CAP binding activates transcription in the presence of cAMP. E. coli catabolite activator protein
   1098..1128    +  promoter       lac promoter: promoter for the E. coli lac operon
   1136..1152    +  protein_bind   lac operator: The lac repressor binds to the lac operator to inhibit transcription in E. coli. This inhibition can be relieved by adding lactose or isopropyl-β-D-thiogalactopyranoside (IPTG). lac repressor encoded by lacI
   1189..1245    -  misc_feature   MCS: pUC18/19 multiple cloning site
   1242..1399    +  CDS            lacZα (fragment): LacZα fragment of β-galactosidase; lacZ fragment
   1405..1504    -  misc_feature   bom (fragment): basis of mobility region from pBR322
   1653..1700    -  CDS            lacI (fragment): lac repressor; lacI; The lac repressor binds to the lac operator to inhibit transcription in E. coli. This inhibition can be relieved by adding lactose or isopropyl-β-D-thiogalactopyranoside (IPTG).
   1737..1777    -  rep_origin     RSF ori (fragment): Plasmids containing the RSF 1030 origin of replication can be propagated in E. coli cells that contain additional plasmids with compatible origins.
   1855..2443    -  rep_origin     ori: high-copy-number ColE1/pMB1/pBR322/pUC origin of replication
   2614..3474    -  CDS            AmpR: β-lactamase; bla; confers resistance to ampicillin, carbenicillin, and related antibiotics
   3475..3579    -  promoter       AmpR promoter: bla
