[The description below was written by a language model from this plasmid's Addgene catalogue record and pLannotate feature annotations shown in this document.]
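Description:
EC70129 is a small (about 3.6 kb) high-copy E. coli cloning plasmid from a CRISPR toolkit developed for barley and wheat mutagenesis. It serves as an acceptor for protospacers used in Cas12a editing. The backbone is not named in the record, but the annotated features show a ColE1/pUC-type origin of replication and an AmpR (β-lactamase) gene with its own promoter for ampicillin selection. Depositor comments describe it as a Golden Gate level 1, position 3 module, meaning it is designed to be assembled with other level 1 transcription units into a larger multigene construct.

The insert is listed as "Cas12a-tRNA-DR-DR" with Lachnospiraceae bacterium as the species and TaU3 as the promoter. At this plasmid size, and with no nuclease coding sequence annotated, the name appears to refer to a guide RNA expression cassette for LbCas12a rather than to the Cas12a gene itself. The feature table annotates a tRNA element followed by a lacZα cassette with CAP binding site, lac promoter, lac operator and a pUC-type multiple cloning site. The TaU3 promoter and the Cas12a direct repeats (DR) are not annotated. The likely arrangement is a U3 small-RNA promoter driving a tRNA that is processed away from the transcript, with two direct repeats flanking the lacZα dropout. Replacing lacZα with a protospacer would allow blue/white screening, in keeping with LacZ being the listed selectable marker, although the record does not state the enzyme or cloning sites used. Several short hits (ASK1, lacI, bom, RSF ori, M13 ori fragments) are probably backbone remnants or spurious matches rather than functional parts.
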