Addgene plasmid #209500: EC70129
Purpose: Cloning protospacers for Cas12a editing
Depositing lab: Wendy Harwood & Cristobal Uauy. Depositing organization: John Innes Centre. Publication: An optimised CRISPR Cas9 and Cas12a mutagenesis toolkit for Barley and Wheat. Lawrenson T, Clarke M, Kirby R, Forner M, Steuernagel B, Brown JKM, Harwood W. Plant Methods. 2024 Aug 13;20(1):123. doi: 10.1186/s13007-024-01234-y. PubMed 39138524.
Backbone
  Vector backbone: Unknown
  Vector type: CRISPR
  Selectable markers: LacZ
Growth in bacteria
  Bacterial resistance: Ampicillin, 100 μg/mL
  Growth temperature: 37°C
  Growth strain: DH5alpha
  Copy number: High Copy
Gene/Insert
  Gene/Insert name: Cas12a-tRNA-DR-DR
  Species: Lachnospiraceae bacterium
  Promoter: TaU3
  Cloning method: Restriction Enzyme; 5′ cloning site unknown (unknown if destroyed)
Terms and licenses: Academic/Nonprofit Terms; Industry Terms: Not Available to Industry
Depositor comments: GoldeGate level 1 position 3
How to cite: EC70129 was a gift from Wendy Harwood & Cristobal Uauy (Addgene plasmid # 209500 ; http://n2t.net/addgene:209500 ; RRID:Addgene_209500)
